Addgene plasmid #248656: pDEST-GADT7-RGS19
Purpose: Yeast 2-hybrid vector encoding the human regulator of G protein signaling RGS19 fused to the GAL4 DNA activation domain.
Depositing lab: Sarah Assmann. Depositing organization: Pennsylvania State University.
Backbone
  Vector backbone: pGADT7 (Gateway adapted)
  Backbone manufacturer: Takara
  Backbone size w/o insert (bp): 9700
  Vector type: Yeast Expression ; Yeast 2-hybrid
  Selectable markers: LEU2
Growth in bacteria
  Bacterial resistance: Ampicillin, 100 μg/mL
  Growth temperature: 37°C
  Growth strain: DH5alpha
  Copy number: High Copy
Gene/Insert
  Gene/Insert name: RGS19 (alt names: GAIP; ENSG00000171700)
  Species: H. sapiens (human)
  Insert size (bp): 654
  Entrez Gene: RGS19 (a.k.a. GAIP, RGSGAIP)
  Tag / fusion protein: GAL4 activation domain, HA (N terminal on insert)
  Cloning method: Gateway Cloning
  Sequencing primers: 5′ Gal4-AD; 3′ pHybLex Reverse
Resource information
  A portion of this plasmid was derived from a plasmid made by: Genscript
Terms and licenses: Academic/Nonprofit Terms; Industry Terms: Not Available to Industry
How to cite: pDEST-GADT7-RGS19 was a gift from Sarah Assmann (Addgene plasmid # 248656 ; http://n2t.net/addgene:248656 ; RRID:Addgene_248656)
