[The description below was written by a language model from this plasmid's Addgene catalogue record and pLannotate feature annotations shown in this document.]
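Description:
pDEST-GADT7-RGS19 is a yeast two-hybrid "prey" expression plasmid built on a Gateway-adapted version of the pGADT7 backbone. It is a yeast–E. coli shuttle vector. In bacteria it replicates from a high-copy ColE1/pUC-type origin and is selected with ampicillin through the β-lactamase gene. In Saccharomyces cerevisiae it is maintained episomally by the 2μ origin and selected by leucine prototrophy through the LEU2 marker, which is driven by its own promoter. The sequenced record is 8,726 nt, somewhat smaller than the catalogue figures for backbone plus insert would suggest. This probably reflects loss of the Gateway destination cassette on recombination, though the record does not explain it.

The payload is the human RGS19 (GAIP) coding sequence, about 650 bp, encoding a regulator of G protein signaling that accelerates GTP hydrolysis by Gα subunits. It lies between attB1 and attB2 sites, consistent with insertion by Gateway recombination. Transcription is driven by the constitutive yeast ADH1 promoter and ended by the ADH1 terminator. The resulting fusion protein carries, from the N terminus, an SV40 nuclear localization signal, the GAL4 activation domain, an HA epitope tag for immunodetection, and then RGS19. A T7 promoter between the activation domain and the HA tag is also annotated; in this position it could drive transcription of HA-tagged RGS19 without the GAL4 portion. The remaining annotations are backbone remnants: lac promoter/operator elements, lacI fragments and two loxP sites.

The plasmid is intended for testing interactions between RGS19 and partners fused to the GAL4 DNA-binding domain, where an interaction reconstitutes GAL4 activity and switches on reporter genes.
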