Features (pLannotate 1.2.2; 27 found; start..end, strand, type, name):
     68..406     +  CDS            YO085_YEAST: Protein predicted: Swiss-Prot protein existence level 4. From Saccharomyces cerevisiae (strain ATCC 204508 / S288c) (Baker's yeast).
    771..1475    +  promoter       ADH1 promoter: S. cerevisiae ADH1; promoter for alcohol dehydrogenase 1
   1521..1540    +  CDS            SV40 NLS (fragment): nuclear localization signal of SV40 (simian virus 40) large T antigen
   1557..1898    +  CDS            GAL4 activation domain: activation domain of the GAL4 transcriptional activator; Saccharomyces cerevisiae GAL4 (truncated)
   1904..1922    +  promoter       T7 promoter: promoter for bacteriophage T7 RNA polymerase
   1941..1967    +  CDS            HA: HA (human influenza hemagglutinin) epitope tag
   2004..2028    +  protein_bind   attB1: mutant version of attB; recombination site for the Gateway® BP reaction BP Clonase™
   2043..2693    +  CDS            RGS19: RGS19_HUMAN - Also known as GAIP, GNAI3IP. Experimental evidence at protein level: Swiss-Prot protein existence level 1. Inhibits signal transduction by increasing the GTPase activity of G protein alpha subunits thereby driving them into their inactive GDP-bound form. Binds to G-alpha subfamily 1 members, with the order G(i)a3 > G(i)a1 > G(o)a >> G(z)a/G(i)a2. Activity on G(z)-alpha is inhibited by phosphorylation and palmitoylation of the G-protein. From Homo sapiens (Human).
   2710..2734    -  protein_bind   attB2: mutant version of attB; recombination site for the Gateway® BP reaction BP Clonase™
   3016..3150    +  CDS            ADH1 (fragment): ADH1_YEAST - Also known as ADC1. Experimental evidence at protein level: Swiss-Prot protein existence level 1. This isozyme preferentially catalyzes the conversion of primary unbranched alcohols to their corresponding aldehydes. Also shows activity toward secondary alcohols. From Saccharomyces cerevisiae (strain ATCC 204508 / S288c) (Baker's yeast).
   3154..3341    +  terminator     ADH1 terminator: S. cerevisiae ADH1; transcription terminator for the S. cerevisiae alcohol dehydrogenase 1 (ADH1) gene
   3458..4552    -  CDS            LEU2: 3-isopropylmalate dehydrogenase, required for leucine biosynthesis; S. cerevisiae LEU2; yeast auxotrophic marker
   4553..4958    -  promoter       LEU2 promoter: S. cerevisiae LEU2
   5024..5040    -  protein_bind   lac operator: The lac repressor binds to the lac operator to inhibit transcription in E. coli. This inhibition can be relieved by adding lactose or isopropyl-β-D-thiogalactopyranoside (IPTG). lac repressor encoded by lacI
   5048..5078    -  promoter       lac promoter: promoter for the E. coli lac operon
   5093..5114    -  protein_bind   CAP binding site: CAP binding activates transcription in the presence of cAMP. E. coli catabolite activator protein
   5127..5168    -  CDS            lacI (fragment): lac repressor; lacI; The lac repressor binds to the lac operator to inhibit transcription in E. coli. This inhibition can be relieved by adding lactose or isopropyl-β-D-thiogalactopyranoside (IPTG).
   5169..5202    -  protein_bind   loxP: Cre-mediated recombination occurs in the 8-bp core sequence (GCATACAT). Cre recombinase
   5280..5313    -  protein_bind   loxP: Cre-mediated recombination occurs in the 8-bp core sequence (GCATACAT). Cre recombinase
   5314..5370    -  CDS            lacI (fragment): lac repressor; lacI; The lac repressor binds to the lac operator to inhibit transcription in E. coli. This inhibition can be relieved by adding lactose or isopropyl-β-D-thiogalactopyranoside (IPTG).
   5553..6141    -  rep_origin     ori: high-copy-number ColE1/pMB1/pBR322/pUC origin of replication
   6312..7172    -  CDS            AmpR: β-lactamase; bla; confers resistance to ampicillin, carbenicillin, and related antibiotics
   7173..7277    -  promoter       AmpR promoter: bla
   7372..7407    +  CDS            rop (fragment): Rop protein, which maintains plasmids at low copy number; rop
   7509..7558    +  misc_feature   bom (fragment): basis of mobility region from pBR322
   7559..8723    +  rep_origin     2μ ori: yeast 2μ plasmid origin of replication
   8724..18      -  misc_feature   MCS (fragment) (across the origin): pUC18/19 multiple cloning site
>Addgene plasmid #248656 | pDEST-GADT7-RGS19 | addgene full sequence | sequence record 495634 | Addgene NGS Result
TGCATGCCTGCAGGTCGAGATCCGGGATCGAAGAAATGATGGTAAATGAAATAGGAAATCAAGGAGCATG
AAGGCAAAAGACAAATATAAGGGTCGAACGAAAAATAAAGTGAAAAGTGTTGATATGATGTATTTGGCTT
TGCGGCGCCGAAAAAACGAGTTTACGCAATTGCACAATCATGCTGACTCTGTGGCGGACCCGCGCTCTTG
CCGGCCCGGCGATAACGCTGGGCGTGAGGCTGTGCCCGGCGGAGTTTTTTGCGCCTGCATTTTCCAAGGT
TTACCCTGCGCTAAGGGGCGAGATTGGAGAAGCAATAAGAATGCCGGTTGGGGTTGCGATGATGACGACC
ACGACAACTGGTGTCATTATTTAAGTTGCCGAAAGAACCTGAGTGCATTTGCAACATGAGTATACTAGAA
GAATGAGCCAAGACTTGCGAGACGCGAGTTTGCCGGTGGTGCGAACAATAGAGCGACCATGACCTTGAAG
GTGAGACGCGCATAACCGCTAGAGTACTTTGAAGAGGAAACAGCAATAGGGTTGCTACCAGTATAAATAG
ACAGGTACATACAACACTGGAAATGGTTGTCTGTTTGAGTACGCTTTCAATTCATTTGGGTGTGCACTTT
ATTATGTTACAATATGGAAGGGAACTTTACACTTCTCCTATGCACATATATTAATTAAAGTCCAATGCTA
GTAGAGAAGGGGGGTAACACCCCTCCGCGCTCTTTTCCGATTTTTTTCTAAACCGTGGAATATTTCGGAT
ATCCTTTTGTTGTTTCCGGGTGTACAATATGGACTTCCTCTTTTCTGGCAACCAAACCCATACATCGGGA
TTCCTATAATACCTTCGTTGGTCTCCCTAACATGTAGGTGGCGGAGGGGAGATATACAATAGAACAGATA
CCAGACAAGACATAATGGGCTAAACAAGACTACACCAATTACACTGCCTCATTGATGGTGGTACATAACG
AACTAATACTGTAGCCCTAGACTTGATAGCCATCATCATATCGAAGTTTCACTACCCTTTTTCCATTTGC
CATCTATTGAAGTAATAATAGGCGCATGCAACTTCTTTTCTTTTTTTTTCTTTTCTCTCTCCCCCGTTGT
TGTCTCACCATATCCGCAATGACAAAAAAATGATGGAAGACACTAAAGGAAAAAATTAACGACAAAGACA
GCACCAACAGATGTCGTTGTTCCAGAGCTGATGAGGGGTATCTCGAAGCACACGAAACTTTTTCCTTCCT
TCATTCACGCACACTACTCTCTAATGAGCAACGGTATACGGCCTTCCTTCCAGTTACTTGAATTTGAAAT
AAAAAAAAGTTTGCTGTCTTGCTATCAAGTATAAATAGACCTGCAATTATTAATCTTTTGTTTCCTCGTC
ATTGTTCTCGTTCCCTTTCTTCCTTGTTTCTTTTTCTGCACAATATTTCAAGCTATACCAAGCATACAAT
CAACTCCAAGCTTTGCAAAGATGGATAAAGCGGAATTAATTCCCGAGCCTCCAAAAAAGAAGAGAAAGGT
CGAATTGGGTACCGCCGCCAATTTTAATCAAAGTGGGAATATTGCTGATAGCTCATTGTCCTTCACTTTC
ACTAACAGTAGCAACGGTCCGAACCTCATAACAACTCAAACAAATTCTCAAGCGCTTTCACAACCAATTG
CCTCCTCTAACGTTCATGATAACTTCATGAATAATGAAATCACGGCTAGTAAAATTGATGATGGTAATAA
TTCAAAACCACTGTCACCTGGTTGGACGGACCAAACTGCGTATAACGCGTTTGGAATCACTACAGGGATG
TTTAATACCACTACAATGGATGATGTATATAACTATCTATTCGATGATGAAGATACCCCACCAAACCCAA
AAAAAGAGATCTTTAATACGACTCACTATAGGGCGAGCGCCGCCATGGAGTACCCATACGACGTACCAGA
TTACGCTCATATGGCCATGGAGGCCAGTGAATTCCACCCATCAACAAGTTTGTACAAAAAAGCAGGCTCC
GAATTCGCCCTTATGCCCACCCCGCATGAGGCTGAGAAGCAGATCACAGGGCCAGAGGAGGCGGACCGGC
CCCCTTCAATGTCCAGTCATGATACAGCCTCTCCAGCGGCCCCCAGCCGCAACCCCTGCTGCCTGTGCTG
GTGCTGCTGCTGTAGCTGCTCCTGGAACCAAGAGCGGCGGCGCGCGTGGCAGGCCTCCCGGGAGAGCAAG
CTGCAGCCCCTCCCCAGCTGTGAAGTATGTGCCACGCCAAGTCCTGAGGAGGTGCAGAGCTGGGCGCAGT
CTTTTGACAAGCTGATGCACAGCCCAGCGGGACGCAGCGTGTTCCGGGCGTTCCTGCGGACAGAGTACAG
CGAGGAGAACATGCTCTTCTGGTTGGCCTGCGAGGAGCTGAAGGCCGAGGCCAACCAGCATGTGGTAGAC
GAGAAGGCGAGGCTCATCTACGAGGACTACGTATCCATCCTGTCCCCCAAGGAGGTGAGCCTGGACTCCC
GTGTGCGGGAGGGCATCAACAAGAAGATGCAGGAGCCGTCCGCACACACGTTCGACGACGCGCAGCTGCA
GATCTACACGCTCATGCACCGGGACTCCTACCCCCGCTTCCTCAGCTCTCCCACCTACCGTGCCCTGCTG
CTGCAGGGGCCATCACAGTCCTCCTCCGAGGCCTAGAAGGGCGAATTCGACCCAGCTTTCTTGTACAAAG
TGGTTGATGGGTGGGCATCGATACGGGATCCATCGAGCTCGAGCTGCAGATGAATCGTAGATACTGAAAA
ACCCCGCAAGTTCACTTCAACTGTGCATCGTGCACCATCTCAATTTCTTTCATTTATACATCGTTTTGCC
TTCTTTTATGTAACTATACTCCTCTAAGTTTCAATCTTGGCCATGTAACCTCTGATCTATAGAATTTTTT
AAATGACTAGAATTAATGCCCATCTTTTTTTTGGACCTAAATTCTTCATGAAAATATATTACGAGGGCTT
ATTCAGAAGCTTTGGACTTCTTCGCCAGAGGTTTGGTCAAGTCTCCAATCAAGGTTGTCGGCTTGTCTAC
CTTGCCAGAAATTTACGAAAAGATGGAAAAGGGTCAAATCGTTGGTAGATACGTTGTTGACACTTCTAAA
TAAGCGAATTTCTTATGATTTATGATTTTTATTATTAAATAAGTTATAAAAAAAATAAGTGTATACAAAT
TTTAAAGTGACTCTTAGGTTTTAAAACGAAAATTCTTATTCTTGAGTAACTCTTTCCTGTAGGTCAGGTT
GCTTTCTCAGGTATAGCATGAGGTCGCTCTTATTGACCACACCTCTACCGGCCGGTCGAAATTCCCCTAC
CCTATGAACATATTCCATTTTGTAATTTCGTGTCGTTTCTATTATGAATTTCATTTATAAAGTTTATGTA
CAAATATCATAAAAAAAGAGAATCTTTTTAAGCAAGGATTTTCTTAACTTCTTCGGCGACAGCATCACCG
ACTTCGGTGGTACTGTTGGAACCACCTAAATCACCAGTTCTGATACCTGCATCCAAAACCTTTTTAACTG
CATCTTCAATGGCCTTACCTTCTTCAGGCAAGTTCAATGACAATTTCAACATCATTGCAGCAGACAAGAT
AGTGGCGATAGGGTTGACCTTATTCTTTGGCAAATCTGGAGCAGAACCGTGGCATGGTTCGTACAAACCA
AATGCGGTGTTCTTGTCTGGCAAAGAGGCCAAGGACGCAGATGGCAACAAACCCAAGGAACCTGGGATAA
CGGAGGCTTCATCGGAGATGATATCACCAAACATGTTGCTGGTGATTATAATACCATTTAGGTGGGTTGG
GTTCTTAACTAGGATCATGGCGGCAGAATCAATCAATTGATGTTGAACCTTCAATGTAGGAAATTCGTTC
TTGATGGTTTCCTCCACAGTTTTTCTCCATAATCTTGAAGAGGCCAAAACATTAGCTTTATCCAAGGACC
AAATAGGCAATGGTGGCTCATGTTGTAGGGCCATGAAAGCGGCCATTCTTGTGATTCTTTGCACTTCTGG
AACGGTGTATTGTTCACTATCCCAAGCGACACCATCACCATCGTCTTCCTTTCTCTTACCAAAGTAAATA
CCTCCCACTAATTCTCTGACAACAACGAAGTCAGTACCTTTAGCAAATTGTGGCTTGATTGGAGATAAGT
CTAAAAGAGAGTCGGATGCAAAGTTACATGGTCTTAAGTTGGCGTACAATTGAAGTTCTTTACGGATTTT
TAGTAAACCTTGTTCAGGTCTAACACTACCTGTACCCCATTTAGGACCACCCACAGCACCTAACAAAACG
GCATCAGCCTTCTTGGAGGCTTCCAGCGCCTCATCTGGAAGTGGGACACCTGTAGCTTCGATAGCAGCAC
CACCAATTAAATGATTTTCGAAATCGAACTTGACATTGGAACGAACATCAGAAATAGCTTTAAGAACCTT
AATGGCTTCGGCTGTGATTTCTTGACCAACGTGGTCACCTGGCAAAACGACGATCTTCTTAGGGGCAGAC
ATTAGAATGGTATATCCTTGAAATATATATATATATTGCTGAAATGTAAAAGGTAAGAAAAGTTAGAAAG
TAAGACGATTGCTAACCACCTATTGGAAAAAACAATAGGTCCTTAAATAATATTGTCAACTTCAAGTATT
GTGATGCAAGCATTTAGTCATGAACGCTTCTCTATTCTATATGAAAAGCCGGTTCCGGCGCTCTCACCTT
TCCTTTTTCTCCCAATTTTTCAGTTGAAAAAGGTATATGCGTCAGGCGACCTCTGAAATTAACAAAAAAT
TTCCAGTCATCGAATTTGATTCTGTGCGATAGCGCCCCTGTGTGTTCTCGTTATGTTGAGGAAAAAAATA
ATGGTTGCTAAGAGATTCGAACTCTTGCATCTTACGATACCTGAGTATTCCCACAGTTGGGGGATCTCGA
CTCTAGCTAGAGGATCAATTCGTAATCATGTCATAGCTGTTTCCTGTGTGAAATTGTTATCCGCTCACAA
TTCCACACAACATACGAGCCGGAAGCATAAAGTGTAAAGCCTGGGGTGCCTAATGAGTGAGCTAACTCAC
ATTAATTGCGTTGCGCTCACTGCCCGCTTTCCAGTCGGGAAACCTGTCGTGCCAGCTGATAACTTCGTAT
AATGTATGCTATACGAAGTTATTAGGTCTGAAGAGGAGTTTACGTCCAGCCAAGCTAGCTTGGCTGCAGG
TCGAGCGGCCGCGATCCGGAACCCTTAATATAACTTCGTATAATGTATGCTATACGAAGTTATCAGCTGC
ATTAATGAATCGGCCAACGCGCGGGGAGAGGCGGTTTGCGTATTGGGCGCTCTTCCGCTTCCTCGCTCAC
TGACTCGCTGCGCTCGGTCGTTCGGCTGCGGCGAGCGGTATCAGCTCACTCAAAGGCGGTAATACGGTTA
TCCACAGAATCAGGGGATAACGCAGGAAAGAACATGTGAGCAAAAGGCCAGCAAAAGGCCAGGAACCGTA
AAAAGGCCGCGTTGCTGGCGTTTTTCCATAGGCTCCGCCCCCCTGACGAGCATCACAAAAATCGACGCTC
AAGTCAGAGGTGGCGAAACCCGACAGGACTATAAAGATACCAGGCGTTTCCCCCTGGAAGCTCCCTCGTG
CGCTCTCCTGTTCCGACCCTGCCGCTTACCGGATACCTGTCCGCCTTTCTCCCTTCGGGAAGCGTGGCGC
TTTCTCATAGCTCACGCTGTAGGTATCTCAGTTCGGTGTAGGTCGTTCGCTCCAAGCTGGGCTGTGTGCA
CGAACCCCCCGTTCAGCCCGACCGCTGCGCCTTATCCGGTAACTATCGTCTTGAGTCCAACCCGGTAAGA
CACGACTTATCGCCACTGGCAGCAGCCACTGGTAACAGGATTAGCAGAGCGAGGTATGTAGGCGGTGCTA
CAGAGTTCTTGAAGTGGTGGCCTAACTACGGCTACACTAGAAGAACAGTATTTGGTATCTGCGCTCTGCT
GAAGCCAGTTACCTTCGGAAAAAGAGTTGGTAGCTCTTGATCCGGCAAACAAACCACCGCTGGTAGCGGT
GGTTTTTTTGTTTGCAAGCAGCAGATTACGCGCAGAAAAAAAGGATCTCAAGAAGATCCTTTGATCTTTT
CTACGGGGTCTGACGCTCAGTGGAACGAAAACTCACGTTAAGGGATTTTGGTCATGAGATTATCAAAAAG
GATCTTCACCTAGATCCTTTTAAATTAAAAATGAAGTTTTAAATCAATCTAAAGTATATATGAGTAAACT
TGGTCTGACAGTTACCAATGCTTAATCAGTGAGGCACCTATCTCAGCGATCTGTCTATTTCGTTCATCCA
TAGTTGCCTGACTCCCCGTCGTGTAGATAACTACGATACGGGAGGGCTTACCATCTGGCCCCAGTGCTGC
AATGATACCGCGAGACCCACGCTCACCGGCTCCAGATTTATCAGCAATAAACCAGCCAGCCGGAAGGGCC
GAGCGCAGAAGTGGTCCTGCAACTTTATCCGCCTCCATCCAGTCTATTAATTGTTGCCGGGAAGCTAGAG
TAAGTAGTTCGCCAGTTAATAGTTTGCGCAACGTTGTTGCCATTGCTACAGGCATCGTGGTGTCACGCTC
GTCGTTTGGTATGGCTTCATTCAGCTCCGGTTCCCAACGATCAAGGCGAGTTACATGATCCCCCATGTTG
TGCAAAAAAGCGGTTAGCTCCTTCGGTCCTCCGATCGTTGTCAGAAGTAAGTTGGCCGCAGTGTTATCAC
TCATGGTTATGGCAGCACTGCATAATTCTCTTACTGTCATGCCATCCGTAAGATGCTTTTCTGTGACTGG
TGAGTACTCAACCAAGTCATTCTGAGAATAGTGTATGCGGCGACCGAGTTGCTCTTGCCCGGCGTCAATA
CGGGATAATACCGCGCCACATAGCAGAACTTTAAAAGTGCTCATCATTGGAAAACGTTCTTCGGGGCGAA
AACTCTCAAGGATCTTACCGCTGTTGAGATCCAGTTCGATGTAACCCACTCGTGCACCCAACTGATCTTC
AGCATCTTTTACTTTCACCAGCGTTTCTGGGTGAGCAAAAACAGGAAGGCAAAATGCCGCAAAAAAGGGA
ATAAGGGCGACACGGAAATGTTGAATACTCATACTCTTCCTTTTTCAATATTATTGAAGCATTTATCAGG
GTTATTGTCTCATGAGCGGATACATATTTGAATGTATTTAGAAAAATAAACAAATAGGGGTTCCGCGCAC
ATTTCCCCGAAAAGTGCCACCTGACGTCTAAGAAACCATTATTATCATGACATTAACCTATAAAAATAGG
CGTATCACGAGGCCCTTTCGTCTCGCGCGTTTCGGTGATGACGGTGAAAACCTCTGACACATGCAGCTCC
CGGAGACGGTCACAGCTTGTCTGTAAGCGGATGCCGGGAGCAGACAAGCCCGTCAGGGCGCGTCAGCGGG
TGTTGGCGGGTGTCGGGGCTGGCTTAACTATGCGGCATCAGAGCAGATTGTACTGAGAGTGCACCATAAC
GCATTTAAGCATAAACACGCACTATGCCGTTCTTCTCATGTATATATATATACAGGCAACACGCAGATAT
AGGTGCGACGTGAACAGTGAGCTGTATGTGCGCAGCTCGCGTTGCATTTTCGGAAGCGCTCGTTTTCGGA
AACGCTTTGAAGTTCCTATTCCGAAGTTCCTATTCTCTAGCTAGAAAGTATAGGAACTTCAGAGCGCTTT
TGAAAACCAAAAGCGCTCTGAAGACGCACTTTCAAAAAACCAAAAACGCACCGGACTGTAACGAGCTACT
AAAATATTGCGAATACCGCTTCCACAAACATTGCTCAAAAGTATCTCTTTGCTATATATCTCTGTGCTAT
ATCCCTATATAACCTACCCATCCACCTTTCGCTCCTTGAACTTGCATCTAAACTCGACCTCTACATTTTT
TATGTTTATCTCTAGTATTACTCTTTAGACAAAAAAATTGTAGTAAGAACTATTCATAGAGTGAATCGAA
AACAATACGAAAATGTAAACATTTCCTATACGTAGTATATAGAGACAAAATAGAAGAAACCGTTCATAAT
TTTCTGACCAATGAAGAATCATCAACGCTATCACTTTCTGTTCACAAAGTATGCGCAATCCACATCGGTA
TAGAATATAATCGGGGATGCCTTTATCTTGAAAAAATGCACCCGCAGCTTCGCTAGTAATCAGTAAACGC
GGGAAGTGGAGTCAGGCTTTTTTTATGGAAGAGAAAATAGACACCAAAGTAGCCTTCTTCTAACCTTAAC
GGACCTACAGTGCAAAAAGTTATCAAGAGACTGCATTATAGAGCGCACAAAGGAGAAAAAAAGTAATCTA
AGATGCTTTGTTAGAAAAATAGCGCTCTCGGGATGCATTTTTGTAGAACAAAAAAGAAGTATAGATTCTT
TGTTGGTAAAATAGCGCTCTCGCGTTGCATTTCTGTTCTGTAAAAATGCAGCTCAGATTCTTTGTTTGAA
AAATTAGCGCTCTCGCGTTGCATTTTTGTTTTACAAAAATGAAGCACAGATTCTTCGTTGGTAAAATAGC
GCTTTCGCGTTGCATTTCTGTTCTGTAAAAATGCAGCTCAGATTCTTTGTTTGAAAAATTAGCGCTCTCG
CGTTGCATTTTTGTTCTACAAAATGAAGCACAGATGCTTCGTTGCT
