>Addgene plasmid #248656 | pDEST-GADT7-RGS19 | depositor partial sequence | sequence record 490320 | RGS19 gene
ATGCCCACCCCGCATGAGGCTGAGAAGCAGATCACAGGGCCAGAGGAGGCGGACCGGCCCCCTTCAATGT
CCAGTCATGATACAGCCTCTCCAGCGGCCCCCAGCCGCAACCCCTGCTGCCTGTGCTGGTGCTGCTGCTG
TAGCTGCTCCTGGAACCAAGAGCGGCGGCGCGCGTGGCAGGCCTCCCGGGAGAGCAAGCTGCAGCCCCTC
CCCAGCTGTGAAGTATGTGCCACGCCAAGTCCTGAGGAGGTGCAGAGCTGGGCGCAGTCTTTTGACAAGC
TGATGCACAGCCCAGCGGGACGCAGCGTGTTCCGGGCGTTCCTGCGGACAGAGTACAGCGAGGAGAACAT
GCTCTTCTGGTTGGCCTGCGAGGAGCTGAAGGCCGAGGCCAACCAGCATGTGGTAGACGAGAAGGCGAGG
CTCATCTACGAGGACTACGTATCCATCCTGTCCCCCAAGGAGGTGAGCCTGGACTCCCGTGTGCGGGAGG
GCATCAACAAGAAGATGCAGGAGCCGTCCGCACACACGTTCGACGACGCGCAGCTGCAGATCTACACGCT
CATGCACCGGGACTCCTACCCCCGCTTCCTCAGCTCTCCCACCTACCGTGCCCTGCTGCTGCAGGGGCCA
TCACAGTCCTCCTCCGAGGCCTAG
